Addgene plasmid #21359: WT (AF20)
Depositing lab: Gregory Germino. Depositing organization: Johns Hopkins University and School of Medicine. Publication: Cleavage of polycystin-1 requires the receptor for egg jelly domain and is disrupted by human autosomal-dominant polycystic kidney disease 1-associated mutations. Qian F, Boletta A, Bhunia AK, Xu H, Liu L, Ahrabi AK, Watnick TJ, Zhou F, Germino GG. Proc Natl Acad Sci U S A. 2002 Dec 24. 99(26):16981-6. 10.1073/pnas.252484899 PubMed 12482949.
Backbone
  Vector backbone: pCI (modified)
  Backbone manufacturer: Promega
  Backbone size w/o insert (bp): 4713
  Vector type: Mammalian Expression
  Selectable markers: none
Growth in bacteria
  Bacterial resistance: Ampicillin, 100 μg/mL
  Growth temperature: 37°C
  Growth strain: DH5alpha
  Growth instructions: DH5a in dYT at 37oC
  Copy number: High Copy
Gene/Insert
  Gene/Insert name: autosomal dominant polycystic kidney disease type I (alt name: PKD1 wild-type)
  Species: H. sapiens (human)
  Insert size (bp): 13117
  Mutation: wild-type sequence*
  GenBank ID: L33243
  Entrez Gene: PKD1 (a.k.a. PBP, PC1, Pc-1, TRPP1)
  Tag / fusion protein: FLAG (C terminal on insert)
  Cloning method: Restriction Enzyme; 5′ cloning site EcoRI (not destroyed); 3′ cloning site SalI (destroyed during cloning)
  Sequencing primers: 5′ T7 EEV; 3′ n/a
Terms and licenses: Academic/Nonprofit Terms; Industry Terms: Not Available to Industry
Depositor comments: *Please note: during Addgene's quality control process, the following mutations were found in PKD1: A691P, M792L, S999P, N1056T, T1724A, M1976V. The depositor has noted that the plasmid appears to be functional using several assays but it is not the standard PKD1 sequence in the database (Genbank ID L33243).
How to cite: WT (AF20) was a gift from Gregory Germino (Addgene plasmid # 21359 ; http://n2t.net/addgene:21359 ; RRID:Addgene_21359)
