[The description below was written by a language model from this plasmid's Addgene catalogue record and pLannotate feature annotations shown in this document.]
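Description:
WT (AF20) is a mammalian expression plasmid built on a modified Promega pCI backbone that carries the full-length human PKD1 cDNA, which encodes polycystin-1, the protein mutated in autosomal dominant polycystic kidney disease type 1. The sequenced construct is about 17.9 kb, of which roughly 13 kb is insert. It is propagated in E. coli through a high-copy ColE1/pUC-type origin with ampicillin selection (AmpR under its own bla promoter). An f1 origin is also present, along with small remnants of lacZα, bom and rop from the vector lineage. No mammalian selectable marker is recorded, which suits the plasmid to transient transfection or to co-selection with a second marker.

Expression is driven by the human CMV immediate-early enhancer and promoter. This is followed by the pCI chimeric β-globin/immunoglobulin intron, a T7 promoter, and an additional rabbit β-globin intron, which is presumably part of the backbone modification. Such 5′ introns generally improve processing and expression of the transcript. The PKD1 open reading frame is fused at its C terminus to a FLAG epitope for detection or immunoprecipitation, and an SV40 polyadenylation signal lies downstream (annotated on the reverse strand).

Although the insert is designated wild-type, repository sequencing found six amino-acid differences from the reference PKD1 sequence: A691P, M792L, S999P, N1056T, T1724A and M1976V. The depositor reports that the protein appears functional in several assays. The associated work used the construct as the wild-type reference for studying polycystin-1 cleavage, its dependence on the receptor for egg jelly domain, and its disruption by disease-associated mutations.
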