Features (pLannotate 1.2.2; 17 found; start..end, strand, type, name):
    125..713     +  rep_origin     ori: high-copy-number ColE1/pMB1/pBR322/pUC origin of replication
    954..1331    +  enhancer       CMV enhancer: human cytomegalovirus immediate early enhancer
   1333..1532    +  promoter       CMV promoter: human cytomegalovirus (CMV) immediate early promoter
   1671..1803    +  intron         chimeric intron: chimera between introns from human β-globin and immunoglobulin heavy chain genes
   1848..1866    +  promoter       T7 promoter: promoter for bacteriophage T7 RNA polymerase
   1897..2469    +  intron         β-globin intron: intron from rabbit β-globin gene
   2734..15639   +  CDS            PKD1: PKD1_HUMAN - Experimental evidence at protein level: Swiss-Prot protein existence level 1. Component of a heteromeric calcium-permeable ion channel formed by PKD1 and PKD2 that is activated by interaction between PKD1 and a Wnt family member, such as WNT3A and WNT9B (PubMed:27214281). Both PKD1 and PKD2 are required for channel activity (PubMed:27214281). Involved in renal tubulogenesis (PubMed:12482949). Involved in fluid- flow mechanosensation by the primary cilium in renal epithelium (By similarity). Acts as a regulator of cilium length, together with PKD2 (By similarity). The dynamic contr
  15643..15663   +  CDS            FLAG (fragment): FLAG® epitope tag, followed by an enterokinase cleavage site
  15673..15693   +  misc_feature   MCS (fragment): pBluescript multiple cloning site
  15723..15844   -  polyA_signal   SV40 poly(A) signal: SV40 polyadenylation signal
  15867..15935   -  CDS            large T antigen (fragment): large T antigen from SV40 (simian virus 40)
  16007..16074   +  CDS            lacZα (fragment): LacZα fragment of β-galactosidase; lacZ fragment
  16078..16506   +  rep_origin     f1 ori (sequence partly withheld): f1 bacteriophage origin of replication; arrow indicates direction of (+) strand synthesis
  16534..16633   -  misc_feature   bom (fragment): basis of mobility region from pBR322
  16735..16770   -  CDS            rop (fragment): Rop protein, which maintains plasmids at low copy number; rop
  16865..16969   +  promoter       AmpR promoter: bla
  16970..17830   +  CDS            AmpR: β-lactamase; bla; confers resistance to ampicillin, carbenicillin, and related antibiotics
>Addgene plasmid #21359 | WT (AF20) | addgene full sequence | sequence record 312934 | Addgene NGS Result
TTCATTTTTAATTTAAAAGGATCTAGGTGAAGATCCTTTTTGATAATCTCATGACCAAAATCCCTTAACG
TGAGTTTTCGTTCCACTGAGCGTCAGACCCCGTAGAAAAGATCAAAGGATCTTCTTGAGATCCTTTTTTT
CTGCGCGTAATCTGCTGCTTGCAAACAAAAAAACCACCGCTACCAGCGGTGGTTTGTTTGCCGGATCAAG
AGCTACCAACTCTTTTTCCGAAGGTAACTGGCTTCAGCAGAGCGCAGATACCAAATACTGTTCTTCTAGT
GTAGCCGTAGTTAGGCCACCACTTCAAGAACTCTGTAGCACCGCCTACATACCTCGCTCTGCTAATCCTG
TTACCAGTGGCTGCTGCCAGTGGCGATAAGTCGTGTCTTACCGGGTTGGACTCAAGACGATAGTTACCGG
ATAAGGCGCAGCGGTCGGGCTGAACGGGGGGTTCGTGCACACAGCCCAGCTTGGAGCGAACGACCTACAC
CGAACTGAGATACCTACAGCGTGAGCTATGAGAAAGCGCCACGCTTCCCGAAGGGAGAAAGGCGGACAGG
TATCCGGTAAGCGGCAGGGTCGGAACAGGAGAGCGCACGAGGGAGCTTCCAGGGGGAAACGCCTGGTATC
TTTATAGTCCTGTCGGGTTTCGCCACCTCTGACTTGAGCGTCGATTTTTGTGATGCTCGTCAGGGGGGCG
GAGCCTATGGAAAAACGCCAGCAACGCGGCCTTTTTACGGTTCCTGGCCTTTTGCTGGCCTTTTGCTCAC
ATGGCTCGACAGATCGATCTGGCCAAAAAGGCCGGACCGGATCTTCAATATTGGCCATTAGCCATATTAT
TCATTGGTTATATAGCATAAATCAATATTGGCTATTGGCCATTGCATACGTTGTATCTATATCATAATAT
GTACATTTATATTGGCTCATGTCCAATATGACCGCCATGTTGGCATTGATTATTGACTAGTTATTAATAG
TAATCAATTACGGGGTCATTAGTTCATAGCCCATATATGGAGTTCCGCGTTACATAACTTACGGTAAATG
GCCCGCCTGGCTGACCGCCCAACGACCCCCGCCCATTGACGTCAATAATGACGTATGTTCCCATAGTAAC
GCCAATAGGGACTTTCCATTGACGTCAATGGGTGGAGTATTTACGGTAAACTGCCCACTTGGCAGTACAT
CAAGTGTATCATATGCCAAGTCCGCCCCCTATTGACGTCAATGACGGTAAATGGCCCGCCTGGCATTATG
CCCAGTACATGACCTTACGGGACTTTCCTACTTGGCAGTACATCTACGTATTAGTCATCGCTATTACCAT
GGTGATGCGGTTTTGGCAGTACACCAATGGGCGTGGATAGCGGTTTGACTCACGGGGATTTCCAAGTCTC
CACCCCATTGACGTCAATGGGAGTTTGTTTTGGCACCAAAATCAACGGGACTTTCCAAAATGTCGTAATA
ACCCCGCCCCGTTGACGCAAATGGGCGGTAGGCGTGTACGGTGGGAGGTCTATATAAGCAGAGCTCGTTT
AGTGAACCGTCAGATCACTAGAAGCTTTATTGCGGTAGTTTATCACAGTTAAATTGCTAACGCAGTCAGT
GCTTCTGACACAACAGTCTCGAACTTAAGCTGCAGAAGTTGGTCGTGAGGCACTGGGCAGGTAAGTATCA
AGGTTACAAGACAGGTTTAAGGAGACCAATAGAAACTGGGCTTGTCGAGACAGAGAAGACTCTTGCGTTT
CTGATAGGCACCTATTGGTCTTACTGACATCCACTTTGCCTTTCTCTCCACAGGTGTCCACTCCCAGTTC
AATTACAGCTCTTAAGGCTAGAGTACTTAATACGACTCACTATAGGCTAGTCTGGATCGATCCTGAGAAC
TTCAGGGTGAGTTTGGGGACCCTTGATTGTTCTTTCTTTTTCGCTATTGTAAAATTCATGTTATATGGAG
GGGGCAAAGTTTTCAGGGTGTTGTTTAGAATGGGAAGATGTCCCTTGTATCACCATGGACCCTCATGATA
ATTTTGTTTCTTTCACTTTCTACTCTGTTGACAACCATTGTCTCCTCTTATTTTCTTTTCATTTTCTGTA
ACTTTTTCGTTAAACTTTAGCTTGCATTTGTAACGAATTTTTAAATTCACTTTTGTTTATTTGTCAGATT
GTAAGTACTTTCTCTAATCACTTTTTTTTCAAGGCAATCAGGGTATATTATATTGTACTTCAGCACAGTT
TTAGAGAACAATTGTTATAATTAAATGATAAGGTAGAATATTTCTGCATATAAATTCTGGCTGGCGTGGA
AATATTCTTATTGGTAGAAACAACTACATCCTGGTCATCATCCTGCCTTTCTCTTTATGGTTACAATGAT
ATACACTGTTTGAGATGAGGATAAAATACTCTGAGTCCAAACCGGGCCCCTCTGCTAACCATGTTCATGC
CTTCTTCTTTTTCCTACAGCTCCTGGGCAACGTGCTGGTTATTGTGCTGTCTCATCATTTTGGCAAAGAA
TTCGCGGCCGCGTCGACAGCGTCCGAGCGGGCGGCCGAGCTCCCGGAGCGGCCTGGCCCCGAGCCCCGAG
CGGGCGTCGCTCAGCAGCAGGTCGCGGCCGCAGCCCCATCCAGCCCCGCGCCCGCCATGCCGTCCGCGGG
CCCCGCCTGAGCTGCGGCCTCCGCGCGCGGGCGGGCCTGGGGACGGCGGGGCCATGCGCGCGCTGCCCTA
ACGATGCCGCCCGCCGCGCCCGCCCGCCTGGCGCTGGCCCTGGGCCTGGGCCTGTGGCTCGGGGCGCTGG
CGGGGGGCCCCGGGCGCGGCTGCGGGCCCTGCGAGCCCCCCTGCCTCTGCGGCCCAGCGCCCGGCGCCGC
CTGCCGCGTCAACTGCTCGGGCCGCGGGCTGCGGACGCTCGGTCCCGCGCTGCGCATCCCCGCGGACGCC
ACAGCGCTAGACGTCTCCCACAACCTGCTCCGGGCGCTGGACGTTGGGCTCCTGGCGAACCTCTCGGCGC
TGGCAGAGCTGGATATAAGCAACAACAAGATTTCTACGTTAGAAGAAGGAATATTTGCTAATTTATTTAA
TTTAAGTGAAATAAACCTGAGTGGGAACCCGTTTGAGTGTGACTGTGGCCTGGCGTGGCTGCCGCGATGG
GCGGAGGAGCAGCAGGTGCGGGTGGTGCAGCCCGAGGCAGCCACGTGTGCTGGGCCTGGCTCCCTGGCTG
GCCAGCCTCTGCTTGGCATCCCCTTGCTGGACAGTGGCTGTGGTGAGGAGTATGTCGCCTGCCTCCCTGA
CAACAGCTCAGGCACCGTGGCAGCAGTGTCCTTTTCAGCTGCCCACGAAGGCCTGCTTCAGCCAGAGGCC
TGCAGCGCCTTCTGCTTCTCCACCGGCCAGGGCCTCGCAGCCCTCTCGGAGCAGGGCTGGTGCCTGTGTG
GGGCGGCCCAGCCCTCCAGTGCCTCCTTTGCCTGCCTGTCCCTCTGCTCCGGCCCCCCGCCACCTCCTGC
CCCCACCTGTAGGGGCCCCACCCTCCTCCAGCACGTCTTCCCTGCCTCCCCAGGGGCCACCCTGGTGGGG
CCCCACGGACCTCTGGCCTCTGGCCAGCTAGCAGCCTTCCACATCGCTGCCCCGCTCCCTGTCACTGCCA
CACGCTGGGACTTCGGAGACGGCTCCGCCGAGGTGGATGCCGCTGGGCCGGCTGCCTCGCATCGCTATGT
GCTGCCTGGGCGCTATCACGTGACGGCCGTGCTGGCCCTGGGGGCCGGCTCAGCCCTGCTGGGGACAGAC
GTGCAGGTGGAAGCGGCACCTGCCGCCCTGGAGCTCGTGTGCCCGTCCTCGGTGCAGAGTGACGAGAGCC
TTGACCTCAGCATCCAGAACCGCGGTGGTTCAGGCCTGGAGGCCGCCTACAGCATCGTGGCCCTGGGCGA
GGAGCCGGCCCGAGCGGTGCACCCGCTCTGCCCCTCGGACACGGAGATCTTCCCTGGCAACGGGCACTGC
TACCGCCTGGTGGTGGAGAAGGCGGCCTGGCTGCAGGCGCAGGAGCAGTGTCAGGCCTGGGCCGGGGCCG
CCCTGGCAATGGTGGACAGTCCCGCCGTGCAGCGCTTCCTGGTCTCTCGGGTCACCAGGAGCCTAGACGT
GTGGATCGGCTTCTCGACTGTGCAGGGGGTGGAGGTGGGCCCAGCGCCGCAGGGCGAGGCCTTCAGCCTG
GAGAGCTGCCAGAACTGGCTGCCCGGGGAGCCACACCCAGCCACAGCCGAGCACTGCGTCCGGCTCGGGC
CCACCGGGTGGTGTAACACCGACCTGTGCTCAGCGCCGCACAGCTACGTCTGCGAGCTGCAGCCCGGAGG
CCCAGTGCAGGATGCCGAGAACCTCCTCGTGGGAGCGCCCAGTGGGGACCTGCAGGGACCCCTGACGCCT
CTGGCACAGCAGGACGGCCTCTCAGCCCCGCACGAGCCCGTGGAGGTCATGGTATTCCCGGGCCTGCGTC
TGAGCCGTGAAGCCTTCCTCACCACGGCCGAATTTGGGACCCAGGAGCTCCGGCGGCCCGCCCAGCTGCG
GCTGCAGGTGTACCGGCTCCTCAGCACAGCAGGGACCCCGGAGAACGGCAGCGAGCCTGAGAGCAGGTCC
CCGGACAACAGGACCCAGCTGGCCCCCGCGTGCATGCCAGGGGGACGCTGGTGCCCTGGAGCCAACATCT
GCTTGCCGCTGGACGCCTCCTGCCACCCCCAGGCCTGCGCCAATGGCTGCACGTCAGGGCCAGGGCTACC
CGGGGCCCCCTATGCGCTATGGAGAGAGTTCCTCTTCTCCGTTCCCGCGGGGCCCCCCGCGCAGTACTCG
GTCACCCTCCACGGCCAGGATGTCCTCATGCTCCCTGGTGACCTCGTTGGCTTGCAGCACGACGCTGGCC
CTGGCGCCCTCCTGCACTGCTCGCCGGCTCCCGGCCACCCTGGTCCCCAGGCCCCGTACCTCTCCGCCAA
CGCCTCGTCATGGCTGCCCCACTTGCCAGCCCAGCTGGAGGGCACTTGGGCCTGCCCTGCCTGTGCCCTG
CGGCTGCTTGCAGCCACGGAACAGCTCACCGTGCTGCTGGGCTTGAGGCCCAACCCTGGACTGCGGCTGC
CTGGGCGCTATGAGGTCCGGGCAGAGGTGGGCAATGGCGTGTCCAGGCACAACCTCTCCTGCAGCTTTGA
CGTGGTCTCCCCAGTGGCTGGGCTGCGGGTCATCTACCCTGCCCCCCGCGACGGCCGCCTCTACGTGCCC
ACCAACGGCTCAGCCTTGGTGCTCCAGGTGGACTCTGGTGCCAACGCCACGGCCACGGCTCGCTGGCCTG
GGGGCAGTGTCAGCGCCCGCTTTGAGAATGTCTGCCCTGCCCTGGTGGCCACCTTCGTGCCCGGCTGCCC
CTGGGAGACCAACGATACCCTGTTCTCAGTGGTAGCACTGCCGTGGCTCAGTGAGGGGGAGCACGTGGTG
GACGTGGTGGTGGAAAACAGCGCCAGCCGGGCCAACCTCAGCCTGCGGGTGACGGCGGAGGAGCCCATCT
GTGGCCTCCGCGCCACGCCCAGCCCCGAGGCCCGTGTACTGCAGGGAGTCCTAGTGAGGTACAGCCCCGT
GGTGGAGGCCGGCTCGGACATGGTCTTCCGGTGGACCATCAACGACAAGCAGTCCCTGACCTTCCAGAAC
GTGGTCTTCAATGTCATTTATCAGAGCGCGGCGGTCTTCAAGCTCTCACTGACGGCCCCCAACCACGTGA
GCAACGTCACCGTGAACTACAACGTAACCGTGGAGCGGATGAACAGGATGCAGGGTCTGCAGGTCTCCAC
AGTGCCGGCCGTGCTGTCCCCCAATGCCACGCTGGCACTGACGGCGGGCGTGCTGGTGGACTCGGCCGTG
GAGGTGGCCTTCCTGTGGACCTTTGGGGATGGGGAGCAGGCCCTCCACCAGTTCCAGCCTCCGTACAACG
AGTCCTTCCCGGTTCCAGACCCCTCGGTGGCCCAGGTGCTGGTGGAGCACAATGTCATGCACACCTACGC
TGCCCCAGGTGAGTACCTCCTGACCGTGCTGGCATCTAATGCCTTCGAGAACCTGACGCAGCAGGTGCCT
GTGAGCGTGCGCGCCTCCCTGCCCTCCGTGGCTGTGGGTGTGAGTGACGGCGTCCTGGTGGCCGGCCGGC
CCGTCACCTTCTACCCGCACCCGCTGCCCTCGCCTGGGGGTGTTCTTTACACGTGGGACTTCGGGGACGG
CTCCCCTGTCCTGACCCAGAGCCAGCCGGCTGCCAACCACACCTATGCCTCGAGGGGCACCTACCACGTG
CGCCTGGAGGTCAACAACACGGTGAGCGGTGCGGCGGCCCAGGCGGATGTGCGCGTCTTTGAGGAGCTCC
GCGGACTCAGCGTGGACATGAGCCTGGCCGTGGAGCAGGGCGCCCCCGTGGTGGTCAGCGCCGCGGTGCA
GACGGGCGACAACATCACGTGGACCTTCGACATGGGGGACGGCACCGTGCTGTCGGGCCCGGAGGCAACA
GTGGAGCATGTGTACCTGCGGGCACAGAACTGCACAGTGACCGTGGGTGCGGCCAGCCCCGCCGGCCACC
TGGCCCGGAGCCTGCACGTGCTGGTCTTCGTCCTGGAGGTGCTGCGCGTTGAACCCGCCGCCTGCATCCC
CACGCAGCCTGACGCGCGGCTCACGGCCTACGTCACCGGGAACCCGGCCCACTACCTCTTCGACTGGACC
TTCGGGGATGGCTCCTCCAACACGACCGTGCGGGGGTGCCCGACGGTGACACACAACTTCACGCGGAGCG
GCACGTTCCCCCTGGCGCTGGTGCTGTCCAGCCGCGTGAACAGGGCGCATTACTTCACCAGCATCTGCGT
GGAGCCAGAGGTGGGCAACGTCACCCTGCAGCCAGAGAGGCAGTTTGTGCAGCTCGGGGACGAGGCCTGG
CTGGTGGCATGTGCCTGGCCCCCGTTCCCCTACCGCTACACCTGGGACTTTGGCACCGAGGAAGCCGCCC
CCACCCGTGCCAGGGGCCCTGAGGTGACGTTCATCTACCGAGACCCAGGCTCCTATCTTGTGACAGTCAC
CGCGTCCAACAACATCTCTGCTGCCAATGACTCAGCCCTGGTGGAGGTGCAGGAGCCCGTGCTGGTCACC
AGCATCAAGGTCAATGGCTCCCTTGGGCTGGAGCTGCAGCAGCCGTACCTGTTCTCTGCTGTGGGCCGTG
GGCGCCCCGCCAGCTACCTGTGGGATCTGGGGGACGGTGGGTGGCTCGAGGGTCCGGAGGTCACCCACGC
TTACAACAGCACAGGTGACTTCACCGTTAGGGTGGCCGGCTGGAATGAGGTGAGCCGCAGCGAGGCCTGG
CTCAATGTGACGGTGAAGCGGCGCGTGCGGGGGCTCGTCGTCAATGCAAGCCGCACGGTGGTGCCCCTGA
ATGGGAGCGTGAGCTTCAGCACGTCGCTGGAGGCCGGCAGTGATGTGCGCTATTCCTGGGTGCTCTGTGA
CCGCTGCACGCCCATCCCTGGGGGTCCTACCATCTCTTACACCTTCCGCTCCGTGGGCACCTTCAATATC
ATCGTCACGGCTGAGAACGAGGTGGGCTCCGCCCAGGACAGCATCTTCGTCTATGTCCTGCAGCTCATAG
AGGGGCTGCAGGTGGTGGGCGGTGGCCGCTACTTCCCCACCAACCACACGGTACAGCTGCAGGCCGTGGT
TAGGGATGGCACCAACGTCTCCTACAGCTGGACTGCCTGGAGGGACAGGGGCCCGGCCCTGGCCGGCAGC
GGCAAAGGCTTCTCGCTCACCGTGCTCGAGGCCGGCACCTACCATGTGCAGCTGCGGGCCACCAACATGC
TGGGCAGCGCCTGGGCCGACTGCACCATGGACTTCGTGGAGCCTGTGGGGTGGCTGATGGTGGCCGCCTC
CCCGAACCCAGCTGCCGTCAACACAAGCGTCACCCTCAGTGCCGAGCTGGCTGGTGGCAGTGGTGTCGTA
TACACTTGGTCCTTGGAGGAGGGGCTGAGCTGGGAGACCTCCGAGCCATTTACCACCCATAGCTTCCCCA
CACCCGGCCTGCACTTGGTCACCATGACGGCAGGGAACCCGCTGGGCTCAGCCAACGCCACCGTGGAAGT
GGATGTGCAGGTGCCTGTGAGTGGCCTCAGCATCAGGGCCAGCGAGCCCGGAGGCAGCTTCGTGGCGGCC
GGGTCCTCTGTGCCCTTTTGGGGGCAGCTGGCCACGGGCACCAATGTGAGCTGGTGCTGGGCTGTGCCCG
GCGGCAGCAGCAAGCGTGGCCCTCATGTCACCATGGTCTTCCCGGATGCTGGCACCTTCTCCATCCGGCT
CAATGCCTCCAACGCAGTCAGCTGGGTCTCAGCCACGTACAACCTCACGGCGGAGGAGCCCATCGTGGGC
CTGGTGCTGTGGGCCAGCAGCAAGGTGGTGGCGCCCGGGCAGCTGGTCCATTTTCAGATCCTGCTGGCTG
CCGGCTCAGCTGTCACCTTCCGCCTGCAGGTCGGCGGGGCCAACCCCGAGGTGCTCCCCGGGCCCCGTTT
CTCCCACAGCTTCCCCCGCGTCGGAGACCACGTGGTGAGCGTGCGGGGCAAAAACCACGTGAGCTGGGCC
CAGGCGCAGGTGCGCATCGTGGTGCTGGAGGCCGTGAGTGGGCTGCAGGTGCCCAACTGCTGCGAGCCTG
GCATCGCCACGGGCACTGAGAGGAACTTCACAGCCCGCGTGCAGCGCGGCTCTCGGGTCGCCTACGCCTG
GTACTTCTCGCTGCAGAAGGTCCAGGGCGACTCGCTGGTCATCCTGTCGGGCCGCGACGTCACCTACACG
CCCGTGGCCGCGGGGCTGTTGGAGATCCAGGTGCGCGCCTTCAACGCCCTGGGCAGTGAGAACCGCACGC
TGGTGCTGGAGGTTCAGGACGCCGTCCAGTATGTGGCCCTGCAGAGCGGCCCCTGCTTCACCAACCGCTC
GGCGCAGTTTGAGGCCGCCACCAGCCCCAGCCCCCGGCGTGTGGCCTACCACTGGGACTTTGGGGATGGG
TCGCCAGGGCAGGACACAGATGAGCCCAGGGCCGAGCACTCCTACCTGAGGCCTGGGGACTACCGCGTGC
AGGTGAACGCCTCCAACCTGGTGAGCTTCTTCGTGGCGCAGGCCACGGTGACCGTCCAGGTGCTGGCCTG
CCGGGAGCCGGAGGTGGACGTGGTCCTGCCCCTGCAGGTGCTGATGCGGCGATCACAGCGCAACTACTTG
GAGGCCCACGTTGACCTGCGCGACTGCGTCACCTACCAGACTGAGTACCGCTGGGAGGTGTATCGCACCG
CCAGCTGCCAGCGGCCGGGGCGCCCAGCGCGTGTGGCCCTGCCCGGCGTGGACGTGAGCCGGCCTCGGCT
GGTGCTGCCGCGGCTGGCGCTGCCTGTGGGGCACTACTGCTTTGTGTTTGTCGTGTCATTTGGGGACACG
CCACTGACACAGAGCATCCAGGCCAATGTGACGGTGGCCCCCGAGCGCCTGGTGCCCATCATTGAGGGTG
GCTCATACCGCGTGTGGTCAGACACACGGGACCTGGTGCTGGATGGGAGCGAGTCCTACGACCCCAACCT
GGAGGACGGCGACCAGACGCCGCTCAGTTTCCACTGGGCCTGTGTGGCTTCGACACAGAGGGAGGCTGGC
GGGTGTGCGCTGAACTTTGGGCCCCGCGGGAGCAGCACGGTCACCATTCCACGGGAGCGGCTGGCGGCTG
GCGTGGAGTACACCTTCAGCCTGACCGTGTGGAAGGCCGGCCGCAAGGAGGAGGCCACCAACCAGACGGT
GCTGATCCGGAGTGGCCGGGTGCCCATTGTGTCCTTGGAGTGTGTGTCCTGCAAGGCACAGGCCGTGTAC
GAAGTGAGCCGCAGCTCCTACGTGTACTTGGAGGGCCGCTGCCTCAATTGCAGCAGCGGCTCCAAGCGAG
GGCGGTGGGCTGCACGTACGTTCAGCAACAAGACGCTGGTGCTGGATGAGACCACCACATCCACGGGCAG
TGCAGGCATGCGACTGGTGCTGCGGCGGGGCGTGCTGCGGGACGGCGAGGGATACACCTTCACGCTCACG
GTGCTGGGCCGCTCTGGCGAGGAGGAGGGCTGCGCCTCCATCCGCCTGTCCCCCAACCGCCCGCCGCTGG
GGGGCTCTTGCCGCCTCTTCCCACTGGGCGCTGTGCACGCCCTCACCACCAAGGTGCACTTCGAATGCAC
GGGCTGGCATGACGCGGAGGATGCTGGCGCCCCGCTGGTGTACGCCCTGCTGCTGCGGCGCTGTCGCCAG
GGCCACTGCGAGGAGTTCTGTGTCTACAAGGGCAGCCTCTCCAGCTACGGAGCCGTGCTGCCCCCGGGTT
TCAGGCCACACTTCGAGGTGGGCCTGGCCGTGGTGGTGCAGGACCAGCTGGGAGCCGCTGTGGTCGCCCT
CAACAGGTCTTTGGCCATCACCCTCCCAGAGCCCAACGGCAGCGCAACGGGGCTCACAGTCTGGCTGCAC
GGGCTCACCGCTAGTGTGCTCCCAGGGCTGCTGCGGCAGGCCGATCCCCAGCACGTCATCGAGTACTCGT
TGGCCCTGGTCACCGTGCTGAACGAGTACGAGCGGGCCCTGGACGTGGCGGCAGAGCCCAAGCACGAGCG
GCAGCACCGAGCCCAGATACGCAAGAACATCACGGAGACTCTGGTGTCCCTGAGGGTCCACACTGTGGAT
GACATCCAGCAGATCGCTGCTGCGCTGGCCCAGTGCATGGGGCCCAGCAGGGAGCTCGTATGCCGCTCGT
GCCTGAAGCAGACGCTGCACAAGCTGGAGGCCATGATGCTCATCCTGCAGGCAGAGACCACCGCGGGCAC
CGTGACGCCCACCGCCATCGGAGACAGCATCCTCAACATCACAGGAGACCTCATCCACCTGGCCAGCTCG
GACGTGCGGGCACCACAGCCCTCAGAGCTGGGAGCCGAGTCACCATCTCGGATGGTGGCGTCCCAGGCCT
ACAACCTGACCTCTGCCCTCATGCGCATCCTCATGCGCTCCCGCGTGCTCAACGAGGAGCCCCTGACGCT
GGCGGGCGAGGAGATCGTGGCCCAGGGCAAGCGCTCGGACCCGCGGAGCCTGCTGTGCTATGGCGGCGCC
CCAGGGCCTGGCTGCCACTTCTCCATCCCCGAGGCTTTCAGCGGGGCCCTGGCCAACCTCAGTGACGTGG
TGCAGCTCATCTTTCTGGTGGACTCCAATCCCTTTCCCTTTGGCTATATCAGCAACTACACCGTCTCCAC
CAAGGTGGCCTCGATGGCATTCCAGACACAGGCCGGCGCCCAGATCCCCATCGAGCGGCTGGCCTCAGAG
CGCGCCATCACCGTGAAGGTGCCCAACAACTCGGACTGGGCTGCCCGGGGCCACCGCAGCTCCGCCAACT
CCGCCAACTCCGTTGTGGTCCAGCCCCAGGCCTCCGTCGGTGCTGTGGTCACCCTGGACAGCAGCAACCC
TGCGGCCGGGCTGCATCTGCAGCTCAACTATACGCTGCTGGACGGCCACTACCTGTCTGAGGAACCTGAG
CCCTACCTGGCAGTCTACCTACACTCGGAGCCCCGGCCCAATGAGCACAACTGCTCGGCTAGCAGGAGGA
TCCGCCCAGAGTCACTCCAGGGTGCTGACCACCGGCCCTACACCTTCTTCATTTCCCCGGGGAGCAGAGA
CCCAGCGGGGAGTTACCATCTGAACCTCTCCAGCCACTTCCGCTGGTCGGCGCTGCAGGTGTCCGTGGGC
CTGTACACGTCCCTGTGCCAGTACTTCAGCGAGGAGGACATGGTGTGGCGGACAGAGGGGCTGCTGCCCC
TGGAGGAGACCTCGCCCCGCCAGGCCGTCTGCCTCACCCGCCACCTCACCGCCTTCGGCGCCAGCCTCTT
CGTGCCCCCAAGCCATGTCCGCTTTGTGTTTCCTGAGCCGACAGCGGATGTAAACTACATCGTCATGCTG
ACATGTGCTGTGTGCCTGGTGACCTACATGGTCATGGCCGCCATCCTGCACAAGCTGGACCAGTTGGATG
CCAGCCGGGGCCGCGCCATCCCTTTCTGTGGGCAGCGGGGCCGCTTCAAGTACGAGATCCTCGTCAAGAC
AGGCTGGGGCCGGGGCTCAGGTACCACGGCCCACGTGGGCATCATGCTGTATGGGGTGGACAGCCGGAGC
GGCCACCGGCACCTGGACGGCGACAGAGCCTTCCACCGCAACAGCCTGGACATCTTCCGGATCGCCACCC
CGCACAGCCTGGGTAGCGTGTGGAAGATCCGAGTGTGGCACGACAACAAAGGGCTCAGCCCTGCCTGGTT
CCTGCAGCACGTCATCGTCAGGGACCTGCAGACGGCACGCAGCGCCTTCTTCCTGGTCAATGACTGGCTT
TCGGTGGAGACGGAGGCCAACGGGGGCCTGGTGGAGAAGGAGGTGCTGGCCGCGAGCGACGCAGCCCTTT
TGCGCTTCCGGCGCCTGCTGGTGGCTGAGCTGCAGCGTGGCTTCTTTGACAAGCACATCTGGCTCTCCAT
ATGGGACCGGCCGCCTCGTAGCCGTTTCACTCGCATCCAGAGGGCCACCTGCTGCGTTCTCCTCATCTGC
CTCTTCCTGGGCGCCAACGCCGTGTGGTACGGGGCTGTTGGCGACTCTGCCTACAGCACGGGGCATGTGT
CCAGGCTGAGCCCGCTGAGCGTCGACACAGTCGCTGTTGGCCTGGTGTCCAGCGTGGTTGTCTATCCCGT
CTACCTGGCCATCCTTTTTCTCTTCCGGATGTCCCGGAGCAAGGTGGCTGGGAGCCCGAGCCCCACACCT
GCCGGGCAGCAGGTGCTGGACATCGACAGCTGCCTGGACTCGTCCGTGCTGGACAGCTCCTTCCTCACGT
TCTCAGGCCTCCACGCTGAGGCCTTTGTTGGACAGATGAAGAGTGACTTGTTTCTGGATGATTCTAAGAG
TCTGGTGTGCTGGCCCTCCGGCGAGGGAACGCTCAGTTGGCCGGACCTGCTCAGTGACCCGTCCATTGTG
GGTAGCAATCTGCGGCAGCTGGCACGGGGCCAGGCGGGCCATGGGCTGGGCCCAGAGGAGGACGGCTTCT
CCCTGGCCAGCCCCTACTCGCCTGCCAAATCCTTCTCAGCATCAGATGAAGACCTGATCCAGCAGGTCCT
TGCCGAGGGGGTCAGCAGCCCAGCCCCTACCCAAGACACCCACATGGAAACGGACCTGCTCAGCAGCCTG
TCCAGCACTCCTGGGGAGAAGACAGAGACGCTGGCGCTGCAGAGGCTGGGGGAGCTGGGGCCACCCAGCC
CAGGCCTGAACTGGGAACAGCCCCAGGCAGCGAGGCTGTCCAGGACAGGACTGGTGGAGGGTCTGCGGAA
GCGCCTGCTGCCGGCCTGGTGTGCCTCCCTGGCCCACGGGCTCAGCCTGCTCCTGGTGGCTGTGGCTGTG
GCTGTCTCAGGGTGGGTGGGTGCGAGCTTCCCCCCGGGCGTGAGTGTTGCGTGGCTCCTGTCCAGCAGCG
CCAGCTTCCTGGCCTCATTCCTCGGCTGGGAGCCACTGAAGGTCTTGCTGGAAGCCCTGTACTTCTCACT
GGTGGCCAAGCGGCTGCACCCGGATGAAGATGACACCCTGGTAGAGAGCCCGGCTGTGACGCCTGTGAGC
GCACGTGTGCCCCGCGTACGGCCACCCCACGGCTTTGCACTCTTCCTGGCCAAGGAAGAAGCCCGCAAGG
TCAAGAGGCTACATGGCATGCTGCGGAGCCTCCTGGTGTACATGCTTTTTCTGCTGGTGACCCTGCTGGC
CAGCTATGGGGATGCCTCATGCCATGGGCACGCCTACCGTCTGCAAAGCGCCATCAAGCAGGAGCTGCAC
AGCCGGGCCTTCCTGGCCATCACGCGGTCTGAGGAGCTCTGGCCATGGATGGCCCACGTGCTGCTGCCCT
ACGTCCACGGGAACCAGTCCAGCCCAGAGCTGGGGCCCCCACGGCTGCGGCAGGTGCGGCTGCAGGAAGC
ACTCTACCCAGACCCTCCCGGCCCCAGGGTCCACACGTGCTCGGCCGCAGGAGGCTTCAGCACCAGCGAT
TACGACGTTGGCTGGGAGAGTCCTCACAATGGCTCGGGGACGTGGGCCTATTCAGCGCCGGATCTGCTGG
GGGCATGGTCCTGGGGCTCCTGTGCCGTGTATGACAGCGGGGGCTACGTGCAGGAGCTGGGCCTGAGCCT
GGAGGAGAGCCGCGACCGGCTGCGCTTCCTGCAGCTGCACAACTGGCTGGACAACAGGAGCCGCGCTGTG
TTCCTGGAGCTCACGCGCTACAGCCCGGCCGTGGGGCTGCACGCCGCCGTCACGCTGCGCCTCGAGTTCC
CGGCGGCCGGCCGCGCCCTGGCCGCCCTCAGCGTCCGCCCCTTTGCGCTGCGCCGCCTCAGCGCGGGCCT
CTCGCTGCCTCTGCTCACCTCGGTGTGCCTGCTGCTGTTCGCCGTGCACTTCGCCGTGGCCGAGGCCCGT
ACTTGGCACAGGGAAGGGCGCTGGCGCGTGCTGCGGCTCGGAGCCTGGGCGCGGTGGCTGCTGGTGGCGC
TGACGGCGGCCACGGCACTGGTACGCCTCGCCCAGCTGGGTGCCGCTGACCGCCAGTGGACCCGTTTCGT
GCGCGGCCGCCCGCGCCGCTTCACTAGCTTCGACCAGGTGGCGCAGCTGAGCTCCGCAGCCCGTGGCCTG
GCGGCCTCGCTGCTCTTCCTGCTTTTGGTCAAGGCTGCCCAGCAGCTACGCTTCGTGCGCCAGTGGTCCG
TCTTTGGCAAGACATTATGCCGAGCTCTGCCAGAGCTCCTGGGGGTCACCTTGGGCCTGGTGGTGCTCGG
GGTAGCCTACGCCCAGCTGGCCATCCTGCTCGTGTCTTCCTGTGTGGACTCCCTCTGGAGCGTGGCCCAG
GCCCTGTTGGTGCTGTGCCCTGGGACTGGGCTCTCTACCCTGTGTCCTGCCGAGTCCTGGCACCTGTCAC
CCCTGCTGTGTGTGGGGCTCTGGGCACTGCGGCTGTGGGGCGCCCTACGGCTGGGGGCTGTTATTCTCCG
CTGGCGCTACCACGCCTTGCGTGGAGAGCTGTACCGGCCGGCCTGGGAGCCCCAGGACTACGAGATGGTG
GAGTTGTTCCTGCGCAGGCTGCGCCTCTGGATGGGCCTCAGCAAGGTCAAGGAGTTCCGCCACAAAGTCC
GCTTTGAAGGGATGGAGCCGCTGCCCTCTCGCTCCTCCAGGGGCTCCAAGGTATCCCCGGATGTGCCCCC
ACCCAGCGCTGGCTCCGATGCCTCGCACCCCTCCACCTCCTCCAGCCAGCTGGATGGGCTGAGCGTGAGC
CTGGGCCGGCTGGGGACAAGGTGTGAGCCTGAGCCCTCCCGCCTCCAAGCCGTGTTCGAGGCCCTGCTCA
CCCAGTTTGACCGACTCAACCAGGCCACAGAGGACGTCTACCAGCTGGAGCAGCAGCTGCACAGCCTGCA
AGGCCGCAGGAGCAGCCGGGCGCCCGCCGGATCTTCCCGTGGCCCATCCCCGGGCCTGCGGCCAGCACTG
CCCAGCCGCCTTGCCCGGGCCAGTCGGGGTGTGGACCTGGCCACTGGCCCCAGCAGGACACCCCTTCGGG
CCAAGAACAAGGTCCACCCCAGCAGCACTGACTACAAGGACGACGATGACAAGTGATCAGGTAGCTTATC
GATACCGTCGACCCGGGCGGCCGCCGCTTCGAGCAGACATGATAAGATACATTGATGAGTTTGGACAAAC
CACAACTAGAATGCAGTGAAAAAAATGCTTTATTTGTGAAATTTGTGATGCTATTGCTTTATTTGTAACC
ATTATAAGCTGCAATAAACAAGTTAACAACAACAATTGCATTCATTTTATGTTTCAGGTTCAGGGGGAGA
TGTGGGAGGTTTTTTAAAGCAAGTAAAACCTCTACAAATGTGGTAAAATCGATAAGGATCAATTGCCTTT
TTTTTTAATTTTTATTTTATTTTATTTTTGAGATGGCCAGATCCGGGCTGGCGTAATAGCGAAGAGGCCC
GCACCGATCGCCCTTCCCAACAGTTGCGCAGCCTGAATGGCGAATGG
[124 nt withheld, positions 16078-16201]
C
[91 nt withheld, positions 16203-16293]
A
[49 nt withheld, positions 16295-16343]
CCTTTGACGTTGGAGTCCACGTTCTTT
[37 nt withheld, positions 16371-16407]
ACCCTATCTCGGTCTATTCTTTTGATTTATAAGGGATTTTGCCGATTTCGGCCTATTGGTTAAAAAATGA
GCTGATTTAACAAAAATTTAACGCGAATTTTAACAAAATATTAACGCTTACAATTTCCTGATGCGGTATT
TTCTCCTTACGCATCTGTGCGGTATTTCACACCGCATATGGTGCACTCTCAGTACAATCTGCTCTGATGC
CGCATAGTTAAGCCAGCCCCGACACCCGCCAACACCCGCTGACGCGCCCTGACGGGCTTGTCTGCTCCCG
GCATCCGCTTACAGACAAGCTGTGACCGTCTCCGGGAGCTGCATGTGTCAGAGGTTTTCACCGTCATCAC
CGAAACGCGCGAGACGAAAGGGCCTCGTGATACGCCTATTTTTATAGGTTAATGTCATGATAATAATGGT
TTCTTAGACGTCAGGTGGCACTTTTCGGGGAAATGTGCGCGGAACCCCTATTTGTTTATTTTTCTAAATA
CATTCAAATATGTATCCGCTCATGAGACAATAACCCTGATAAATGCTTCAATAATATTGAAAAAGGAAGA
GTATGAGTATTCAACATTTCCGTGTCGCCCTTATTCCCTTTTTTGCGGCATTTTGCCTTCCTGTTTTTGC
TCACCCAGAAACGCTGGTGAAAGTAAAAGATGCTGAAGATCAGTTGGGTGCACGAGTGGGTTACATCGAA
CTGGATCTCAACAGCGGTAAGATCCTTGAGAGTTTTCGCCCCGAAGAACGTTTTCCAATGATGAGCACTT
TTAAAGTTCTGCTATGTGGCGCGGTATTATCCCGTATTGACGCCGGGCAAGAGCAACTCGGTCGCCGCAT
ACACTATTCTCAGAATGACTTGGTTGAGTACTCACCAGTCACAGAAAAGCATCTTACGGATGGCATGACA
GTAAGAGAATTATGCAGTGCTGCCATAACCATGAGTGATAACACTGCGGCCAACTTACTTCTGACAACGA
TCGGAGGACCGAAGGAGCTAACCGCTTTTTTGCACAACATGGGGGATCATGTAACTCGCCTTGATCGTTG
GGAACCGGAGCTGAATGAAGCCATACCAAACGACGAGCGTGACACCACGATGCCTGTAGCAATGGCAACA
ACGTTGCGCAAACTATTAACTGGCGAACTACTTACTCTAGCTTCCCGGCAACAATTAATAGACTGGATGG
AGGCGGATAAAGTTGCAGGACCACTTCTGCGCTCGGCCCTTCCGGCTGGCTGGTTTATTGCTGATAAATC
TGGAGCCGGTGAGCGTGGGTCTCGCGGTATCATTGCAGCACTGGGGCCAGATGGTAAGCCCTCCCGTATC
GTAGTTATCTACACGACGGGGAGTCAGGCAACTATGGATGAACGAAATAGACAGATCGCTGAGATAGGTG
CCTCACTGATTAAGCATTGGTAACTGTCAGACCAAGTTTACTCATATATACTTTAGATTGATTTAAAAC
