>Addgene plasmid #21359 | WT (AF20) | addgene partial sequence | sequence record 28232 | 21359 with hPKD1-F 5'-CGAGATGGTGGAGTTGTTCC
GGAGTTCCGCCACAAAGTCCGCTTTGAAGGGATGGAGCCGCTGCCCTCTCGCTCCTCCAGGGGCTCCAAG
GTATCCCCGGATGTGCCCCCACCCAGCGCTGGCTCCGATGCCTCGCACCCCTCCACCTCCTCCAGCCAGC
TGGATGGGCTGAGCGTGAGCCTGGGCCGGCTGGGGACAAGGTGTGAGCCTGAGCCCTCCCGCCTCCAAGC
CGTGTTCGAGGCCCTGCTCACCCAGTTTGACCGACTCAACCAGGCCACAGAGGACGTCTACCAGCTGGAG
CAGCAGCTGCACAGCCTGCAAGGCCGCAGGAGCAGCCGGGCGCCCGCCGGATCTTCCCGTGGCCCATCCC
CGGGCCTGCGGCCAGCACTGCCCAGCCGCCTTGCCCGGGCCAGTCGGGGTGTGGACCTGGCCACTGGCCC
CAGCAGGACACCCCTTCGGGCCAAGAACAAGGTCCACCCCAGCAGCACTGACTACAAGGACGACGATGAC
AAGTGATCAGGTAGCTTATCGATACCGTCGACCCGGGCGGCCGCCGCTTCGAGCAGACATGATAAGATAC
ATTGATGAGTTTGGACAAACCACAACTAGAATGCAGTGAAAAAAATGCTTTATTTGTGAAATTTGTGATG
CTA
